>Addgene plasmid #240682 | pREC1010-Ban1 | addgene full sequence | sequence record 482353 | Addgene NGS Result
AGATCAGAACGGAATGTCATCATCAAAGTCCATCGGCGGCTCGTTAGACGGCGCTGCCGGAGCGGACTGC
TGCGGGCGAGACTGCGCGCCGCCGCTGAACTGATTGCCACCCTGCGGCTGCTGAGGCTGACCCCAACCGC
CCTGCGGCTGACCACCACCGATATTACCACCTGCCGGAGCGCCACCACCCTGACGACCACCCAGCATCTG
CATGGTGCCGCCAACGTTCACCACGACTTCTGTGGTGTAGCGATCCTGACCGGATTGATCGGTCCATTTA
CGGGTACGCAGCTGACCTTCGATATAAACCTGAGAACCTTTACGCAGATATTCGCTGGCCACTTCTGCCA
GTTTGCCGAACAGCACAACGCGGTGCCATTCAGTCTGCTCTTTCATCTCGCCGGTCGCTTTATCACGCCA
GGATTCGGAAGTAGCCAGCGTAATGTTGGCAACTGCGCCACCATTTGGCATGTAGCGTACTTCCGGGTCC
TGACCCAGATTACCAACGAGAATAACCTTGTTTACGCCTCTGCTGGCCATGTGTATTCTCCTGGATCCTT
AAAACACCTCGCCCTCGTCAACAACCTCATACTCCGCTTCCACAGCTGGCGCAGCCATTTCTTCCTCCAT
CCAAGCGCGAGCACGGCGAGCTTGCTGCTCGGTCATAGAGTGCATGCCTTCAGCGCCCACCGCACCACAA
ACAGCAGTCATACCCTCAGCCGGAGTGATGCCGAAGTGTTCGCAATATGGCTTGAAGAGTTCGCGGATTG
GCTGGAGATCCACTGGTTGCTCCGCCTGAGCGCGCACCTGTTCTGGCTGTTGCGCTTGATCCATTTCCTC
CGCAGCGTACATGCCCTGAAAAGTGTCCGGGAACGCGAGGCGCCAAGCAGCAGCCTTCGCGCATTTTTCG
ATCATAACACCCGGCATTTTCGCCCAATTAGATTTGCCGGTGGAATAGTCGTCGAGCGCCACCTCAGCAT
ACGCAGTCTCGCGGCCATCCTTAAAGCGAACTTCCGCCCAACCACCGATGAGCTCCTCACCCGCCTTTTT
GTAGCACGCAGCACCACGTTTATGCACAACATCACCGTCACGCAGAACAACCACACCAGATTTGATACCA
TCATAGTTAGCATCACGACACGCGCGACGGTTAAAAACTTGATAGGAAGTAATCATAGAAGCTGGAGCAC
CGCCGTATTTCACCAGGTAAGCGTCTTTCACAAACGGATTCAGACGTTGAGTCTGACAGAGTTGCAGAAA
GAGGCCCACCTCTTTTTCAGTAGCGTTCTCACAGATATAACGGCGAACATCGTCTGGAGTAACTTGAACC
GCCAGGCCAGAGTCGTCAGTGAACTTCACGATTTGGTTCATTCCAAACCTCCTTAAAGTTAAACAAAATT
ATTTCGATCGAGTGCGGCCGCGGATCATGCAGGTGGCATGTTTAGTGACTACTTCACCTTTAAATTAAGG
GTGAAGAGCTATTCGTAAGGGACAGGTTGAAGCTACAACGGCTCACACTCGCTCTTCACTTTTCTTAATT
TAAAGGTGAGGATGGTTCTGCAATTTTGGGCAGAATCATCATTATGGTTTTGAAATAAGAATTAAATACA
TACTTACTTCGATTAGCACTTGCTAAAAGTCTAGTCACCACTAAACATATCACCTGCTCTAGCCTCATAT
GAACGGTATTAATCCCAATCTAATTCCTGAATTTTCTTTATCAACTCTATACCCTTGCTTTGATCAACCA
TATAAATGAATCTTGCTAACCCAATTAAGTACCCTTTATAATTAGCAATAGTAATAAGCCCATGATATTT
CAAATGTTCATTTACACCAAACTTTTTACAATAATAAATTTCTTTATTCAGTCTTCGAATATATTTTTGT
GGAATCCTTACACCTTGTGGTGTGATAACTAGCCCAGTTACGATTTTCGTATGCCTATCCTTCAATAGTC
TAGTTTTCTTATTATTGATAATAAAATCATACTTACTCAATACACAGGACACTATCTCCTTTATTTTCTT
TACTAATTTAAGATACCCCTTTTTTTGGACACCTGAAAAAGTAATATCATCTGCATATCTAGAATATCGA
ATGTTATATCGACTAGCTAATTGTTGAAATTCTTCATCAATCTCACGAAAGAAAATATTGGACAGCATTG
GACTTGTTGGAAAACCTTGTACCAGCTCATTATTCACAGTTGTTAATAAACTAAATGCTTCACTAACTGC
ATCTGAATAACCAATTCCTATGAATATTTTCTTAATCTCTTTATATTTAATAGAAGGAAAAAAATCTTTG
ATATCCGTTGAAAACACCCAAAAAGGTTCTTGATGTTGATGAACTTCGGCATTCGTTAGAATGGATTTAC
TCTTCACAAAGCCGTGTGCACAAGCTGACACTTCAATTTTATTTAGGATATTCTTAAGTATCCATTTTTG
AATCGTCTTTAGTTTATAATTTGGCTTCCATACTTCTCTTGGTTCTCCATTTCGTTTGCTGACATAATAA
TGATTGGTATTGTCTATCACGAACTTCTCCAAATCATCATCTGGTAACTCAAAAAGTCTCAAAATCTGAT
TGATGTCAAAGATAACTGGACAATGGTTAGAATGTATATCTTTAGCATATTGCATAAAGAATTTTTTTTC
TTCCTCCGATAAATCGCTTGATATGATGTTATGTAAAACTTGCTTAATCATATGTATATCTCCTTCGAAT
TCGGATCCTAGAGGTTGCATAAAGCCTAAGGGGTAGGCCTTACTAGAGATAGCCATTTTTTGCACTCCTG
TATCCGCTTCTTGCAAGGCTGGACTTATCCCTATCAAACCGGACACTGCACTTTATGCTGGTTATGCTGG
CTGCATGGGGCATTAGTTGGGGAGCCAGATTTGTCATGGAGCAGGCCGTTCTGCTTTATGGATCAGGAAA
AAACTATTTGTTCTTCAGTCATGGTACTGTTCTGATGTACCTGCTGTGTGTTTTCCTGGTATACCGCCGT
TGGATAGCTCCGCTACCGGTCGTTGGTCAGATCAAGCTAATTCCCATGCATGGTGAAAACGGGGGCGAAG
AAGTTGTCCATATTGGCCACGTTTAAATCAAAACTGGTGAAACTCACCCAGGGATTGGCTGAGACGAAAA
ACATATTCTCAATAAACCCTTTAGGGAAATAGGCCAGGTTTTCACCGTAACACGCCACATCTTGCGAATA
TATGTGTAGAAACTGCCGGAAATCGTCGTGGTATTCACTCCAGAGCGATGAAAACGTTTCAGTTTGCTCA
TGGAAAACGGTGTAACAAGGGTGAACACTATCCCATATCACCAGCTCACCGTCTTTCATTGCCATACGTA
ATTACGGATGAGCATTCATCAGGCGGGCAAGAATGTGAATAAAGGCCGGATAAAACTTGTGCTTATTTTT
CTTTACGGTCTTTAAAAAGGCCGTAATATCCAGCAGATCCCCTTTATCCGCCAATTCGTCGCCCCATGCC
CCGACAGCACGAACTTCTGGTGTTCTCGCTTCTTAAAAAGAACGTCTTCGTTCTGCTTGGCGTTATTTTT
GCTTGGAAAAGTGGTCACTGATTGCAAAAAGGATGGCGCAACGTGGCAATGGGGGTAACCCGTATACGCA
TCACGTCGAGATGCATTTTCATCGACTTGGCGCCTTTCTACATCACACCAAGCAGCCCACATTAAAATAA
GAGAACCGTGAACTATGGATTTTTGCTTATTGAACGAGAAAAGTCAGATCTTCGTCCACGCCGAGCCCTA
TGCAGTCTCCGATTATGTTAACCAGTATGTCGGTACGCACTCTATTCGCCTGCCCAAGGGCGGGCGCCCG
GCAGGCAGGCTGCACCACAGAATCTTCGGATGCCTCGATCTGTGTCGAATCAGCTACGGCGGTAGCGTGA
GGGTAATCTCGCCTGGATTAGAGACCTGTTATCATCTGCAAATAATACTCAAAGGCCATTGCCTGTGGCG
TGGCCATGGCCAGGAGCACTATTTTGCGCCGGGCGAACTATTGCTGCTCAATCCGGATGACCAAGCCGAC
CTGACCTATTCAGAAGATTGCGAGAAATTTATCGTTAAATTGCCCTCAGTGGTCCTTGATCGGGCGTGCA
GTGACAACAATTGGCACAAGCCGAGGGAGGGTATCCGTTTCGCCGCGCGACACAATCTCCAGCAACTCGA
TGGCTTTATCAATCTACTCGGGTTAGTTTGTGACGAAGCGGAACATACAAAGTCGATGCCTCGGGTCCAA
GAGCACTATGCGGGGATCATCGCTTCCAAGCTGCTCGAAATGCTGGGCAGCAATGTCAGCCGTGAAATTT
TCAGCAAAGGTAACCCGTCTTTCGAGCGAGTCGTTCAATTCATTGAGGAGAATCTCAAACGGAATATCAG
CCTTGAGCGGTTAGCGGAGCTGGCGATGATGAGTCCACGCTCGCTCTACAATTTGTTCGAGAAGCACGCC
GGCACCACGCCGAAGAACTACATCCGCAACCGCAAGCTCGAAAGCATCCGCGCCTGCTTGAACGATCCCA
GTGCCAATGTGCGTAGTATAACTGAGATAGCCCTAGACTACGGCTTCTTACATTTGGGACGCTTCGCTGA
AAACTATAGGAGCGCGTTCGGCGAGTTGCCTTCCGACACCCTGCGTCAATGCAAAAAGGAAGTGGCTTGA
TTACGAACGTTTAATTAAAGGCATCAAATAAAACGAAAGGCTCAGTCGAAAGACTGGGCCTTTCGTTTTA
TCTGTTGTTTGTCGGTGAACGCTCTCCTGAGTAGGACAAATCCGCCGCCCTAGACAGCTGGGCGCGCCCT
AACTGTCACGAACCCCTGCAATAACTGTCACGCCCCCCTGCAATAACTGTCACGAACCCCTGCAATAACT
GTCACGCCCCCAAACCTGCAAACCCAGCAGGGGCGGGGGCTGGCGGGGTGTTGGAAAAATCCATCCATGA
TTATCTAAGAATAATCCACTAGGCGCGGTTATCAGCGCCCTTGTGGGGCGCTGCTGCCCTTGCCCAATAT
GCCCGGCCAGAGGCCGGATAGCTGGTCTATTCGCTGCGCTAGGCTACACACCGCCCCACCGCTGCGCGGC
AGGGGGAAAGGCGGGCAAAGCCCGCTAAACCCCACACCAAACCCCGCAGAAATACGCTGGAGCGCTTTTA
GCCGCTTTAGCGGCCTTTCCCCCTACCCGAAGGGTGGGGGCGCGTGTGCAGCCCCGCAGGGCCTGTCTCG
GTCGATCATTCAGCCCGGCTCATCCTTCGGATCTAGCTACACTTTATGCTTCCGGCTCGTATAATGTGTG
GGAATCGCTTGGTGGCCCGATGAAGAACGACAGGACTTTGCAGGCCATAGGCCGACAGCTCAAGGCCATG
GGCTGTGAGCGCTTCGATATCGGCGTCAGGGACGCCACCACCGGCCAGATGATGAACCGGGAATGGTCAG
CCGCCGAAGTGCTCCAGAACACGCCATGGCTCAAGCGGATGAATGCCCAGGGCAATGACGTGTATATCAG
GCCCGCCGAGCAGGAGCGGCATGGTCTGGTGCTGGTGGACGACCTCAGCGAGTTTGACCTGGATGACATG
AAAGCCGAGGGCCGGGAGCCTGCCCTGGTAGTGGAAACCAGCCCGAAGAACTATCAGGCATGGGTCAAGG
TGGCCGACGCCGCAGGCGGTGAACTTCGGGGGCAGATTGCCCGGACGCTGGCCAGCGAGTACGACGCCGA
CCCGGCCAGCGCCGACAGCCGCCACTATGGCCGCTTGGCGGGCTTCACCAACCGCAAGGACAAGCACACC
ACCCGCGCCGGTTATCAGCCGTGGGTGCTGCTGCGTGAATCCAAGGGCAAGACCGCCACCGCTGGCCCGG
CGCTGGTGCAGCAGGCTGGCCAGCAGATCGAGCAGGCCCAGCGGCAGCAGGAGAAGGCCCGCAGGCTGGC
CAGCCTCGAACTGCCCGAGCGGCAGCTTAGCCGCCACCGGCGCACGGCGCTGGACGAGTACCGCAGCGAG
ATGGCCGGGCTGGTCAAGCGCTTCGGTGATGACCTCAGCAAGTGCGACTTTATCGCCGCGCAGAAGCTGG
CCAGCCGGGGCCGCAGTGCCGAGGAAATCGGCAAGGCCATGGCCGAGGCCAGCCCAGCGCTGGCAGAGCG
CAAGCCCGGCCACGAAGCGGATTACATCGAGCGCACCGTCAGCAAGGTCATGGGTCTGCCCAGCGTCCAG
CTTGCGCGGGCCGAGCTGGCACGGGCACCGGCACCCCGCCAGCGAGGCATGGACAGGGGCGGGCCAGATT
TCAGCATGTAGTGCTTGCGTTGGTACTCACGCCTGTTATACTATGAGTACTCACGCACAGAAGGGGGTTT
TATGGAATACGAAAAAAGCGCTTCAGGGTCGGTCTACCTGATCAAAAGTGACAAGGGCTATTGGTTGCCC
GGTGGCTTTGGTTATACGTCAAACAAGGCCGAGGCTGGCCGCTTTTCAGTCGCTGATATGGCCAGCCTTA
ACCTTGACGGCTGCACCTTGTCCTTGTTCCGCGAAGACAAGCCTTTCGGCCCCGGCAAGTTTCTCGGTGA
CTGATATGAAAGACCAAAAGGACAAGCAGACCGGCGACCTGCTGGCCAGCCCTGACGCTGTACGCCAAGC
GCGATATGCCGAGCGCATGAAGGCCAAAGGGATGCGTCAGCGCAAGTTCTGGCTGACCGACGACGAATAC
GAGGCGCTGCGCGAGTGCCTGGAAGAACTCAGAGCGGCGCAGGGCGGGGGTAGTGACCCCGCCAGCGCCT
AACCACCAACTGCCTGCAAAGGAGGCAATCAATGGCTACCCATAAGCCTATCAATATTCTGGAGGCGTTC
GCAGCAGCGCCGCCACCGCTGGACTACGTTTTGCCCAACATGGTGGCCGGTACGGTCGGGGCGCTGGTGT
CGCCCGGTGGTGCCGGTAAATCCATGCTGGCCCTGCAACTGGCCGCACAGATTGCAGGCGGGCCGGATCT
GCTGGAGGTGGGCGAACTGCCCACCGGCCCGGTGATCTACCTGCCCGCCGAAGACCCGCCCACCGCCATT
CATCACCGCCTGCACGCCCTTGGGGCGCACCTCAGCGCCGAGGAACGGCAAGCCGTGGCTGACGGCCTGC
TGATCCAGCCGCTGATCGGCAGCCTGCCCAACATCATGGCCCCGGAGTGGTTCGACGGCCTCAAGCGCGC
CGCCGAGGGCCGCCGCCTGATGGTGCTGGACACGCTGCGCCGGTTCCACATCGAGGAAGAAAACGCCAGC
GGCCCCATGGCCCAGGTCATCGGTCGCATGGAGGCCATCGCCGCCGATACCGGGTGCTCTATCGTGTTCC
TGCACCATGCCAGCAAGGGCGCGGCCATGATGGGCGCAGGCGACCAGCAGCAGGCCAGCCGGGGCAGCTC
GGTACTGGTCGATAACATCCGCTGGCAGTCCTACCTGTCGAGCATGACCAGCGCCGAGGCCGAGGAATGG
GGTGTGGACGACGACCAGCGCCGGTTCTTCGTCCGCTTCGGTGTGAGCAAGGCCAACTATGGCGCACCGT
TCGCTGATCGGTGGTTCAGGCGGCATGACGGCGGGGTGCTCAAGCCCGCCGTGCTGGAGAGGCAGCGCAA
GAGCAAGGGGGTGCCCCGTGGTGAAGCCTAAGAACAAGCACAGCCTCAGCCACGTCCGGCACGACCCGGC
GCACTGTCTGGCCCCCGGCCTGTTCCGTGCCCTCAAGCGGGGCGAGCGCAAGCGCAGCAAGCTGGACGTG
ACGTATGACTACGGCGACGGCAAGCGGATCGAGTTCAGCGGCCCGGAGCCGCTGGGCGCTGATGATCTGC
GCATCCTGCAAGGGCTGGTGGCCATGGCTGGGCCTAATGGCCTAGTGCTTGGCCCGGAACCCAAGACCGA
AGGCGGACGGCAGCTCCGGCTGTTCCTGGAACCCAAGTGGGAGGCCGTCACCGCTGATGCCATGGTGGTC
AAAGGTAGCTATCGGGCGCTGGCAAAGGAAATCGGGGCAGAGGTCGATAGTGGTGGGGCGCTCAAGCACA
TACAGGACTGCATCGAGCGCCTTTGGAAGGTATCCATCATCGCCCAGAATGGCCGCAAGCGGCAGGGGTT
TCGGCTGCTGTCGGAGTACGCCAGCGACGAGGCGGACGGGCGCCTGTACGTGGCCCTGAACCCCTTGATC
GCGCAGGCCGTCATGGGTGGCGGCCAGCATGTGCGCATCAGCATGGACGAGGTGCGGGCGCTGGACAGCG
AAACCGCCCGCCTGCTGCACCAGCGGCTGTGTGGCTGGATCGACCCCGGCAAAACCGGCAAGGCTTCCAT
AGATACCTTGTGCGGCTATGTCTGGCCGTCAGAGGCCAGTGGTTCGACCATGCGCAAGCGCCGCCAGCGG
GTGCGCGAGGCGTTGCCGGAGCTGGTCGCGCTGGGCTGGACGGTAACCGAGTTCGCGGCGGGCAAGTACG
ACATCACCCGGCCCAAGGCGGCAGGCTGAGGCCGGCCTACGGCCAGCCTCGCAGAGCAGGATTCCCGTTG
AGCACCGCCAGGTGCGAATAAGGGACAGTGAAGAAGGAACACCCGCTCGCGGGTGGGCCTACTTCACCTA
TCCTGCCCGGCTGACGCCGTTGGATACACCAAGGAAAGTCTACACGAACCCTTTGGCAAAATCCTGTATA
TCGTGCGAAAAAGGATGGATATACCGAAAAAATCGCTATAATGACCCCGAAGCAGGGTTATGCAGCGGAA
AAGGACAACGCGCGGACCGCGGTCCAATTAATTATTAGAAAAATTCATCCAGCATCAGATGAAATTGCAG
TTTGTTCATATCCGGATTATCAATGCCATATTTCTGAAACAGACGTTTTTGCAGGCTCGGGCTAAATTCG
CCCAGGCAGTTCCACAGAATGGCCAGATCCTGATAACGATCCGCAATGCCCACACGGCCCACATCAATGC
AGCCAATCAGTTTGCCTTCATCGAAAATCAGGTTATCCAGGCTAAAATCGCCGTGGGTCACCACGCTATC
CGGGCTAAACGGCAGCAGTTTATGCATTTCTTTCCACACCTGTTCCACCGGCCAGCCGTTACGTTCATCA
TCAAAATCGCTCGCATCCACCAGGCCGTTGTTCATACGGCTCTGCGCCTGGGCCAGACGAAACACACGAT
CGCTGTTAAACGGGCAGTTGCACACCGGAATGCTATGCAGACGACGCAGAAACACGGCCAGCGCATCCAC
AATGTTTTCGCCGCTATCCGGATATTCTTCCAGCACCTGAAACGCGGTTTTGCCCGGAATCGCGGTGGTC
AGCAGCCACGCATCATCCGGGGTGCGAATAAAATGTTTAATGGTCGGCAGCGGCATAAATTCGGTCAGCC
AGTTCAGACGCACCATTTCATCGGTCACATCGTTCGCCACGCTGCCTTTGCCATGTTTCAGAAACAGTTC
CGGCGCATCCGGTTTGCCATACAGACGATAAATGGTCGCGCCGCTCTGACCCACGTTATCACGCGCCCAT
TTATAGCCATACAGATCCGCATCCATGTTGCTGTTCAGACGCGGACGGCTACAGCTCGTTTCACGCTGAA
TATGGCTCATAACACCCCTTGTATTACTGTTTATGTAAGCAGACAGTTTTATTGTTCATGATGATATATT
TTTATCTTGTGCAATGTAACATCAGAGATTTTGAGACACAAATTTAAATCGTAATTATTGGGGACCCCTG
GATTCTCACCAATAAAAAACGCCCGGCGGCAACCGAGCGTTCTGAACAAATCCAGATGGAGTTCTGAGGT
CATTACTGGATCTATCAACAGGAGTCCAAGACTAGTCGCCAGGGTTTTCCCAGTCACGACGCGGCCGCAA
GCTTGCATGCCTGCAGGTCGACTCT
Features (pLannotate 1.2.2; 17 found; start..end, strand, type, name):
      7..540     -  CDS            ssb: SSB_ECOLI - Also known as exrB, lexC. Experimental evidence at protein level: Swiss-Prot protein existence level 1. Plays an important role in DNA replication, recombination and repair. Binds to ssDNA and to an array of partner proteins to recruit them to their sites of action during DNA metabolism. Acts as a sliding platform that migrates on DNA via reptation. SSB or its 10 C-terminal amino acids stimulates the ATPase activity of RadD (PubMed:27519413). From Escherichia coli (strain K12).
   2745..2825    -  promoter       Pm promoter: The bacterial Pm promoter is activated by XylS in the presence of benzoate or m-toluate (Marqués et al., 1999).
   2837..3097    +  CDS            YPRA_ECOLX (fragment): Protein predicted: Swiss-Prot protein existence level 4. From Escherichia coli.
   3059..3464    -  CDS            CmR (fragment): chloramphenicol acetyltransferase; cat; confers resistance to chloramphenicol
   3725..4690    +  CDS            XylS: XylS regulator encoded by the Pseudomonas putida TOL plasmid pWWO; xylS; stimulates transcription from the Pm promoter in the presence of aromatic compounds such as m-toluate or benzoate
   4715..4801    +  terminator     rrnB T1 terminator: Escherichia coli rrnB; transcription terminator T1 from the E. coli rrnB gene
   4839..5233    -  rep_origin     RSF1010 oriV: replication origin of the broad-host-range plasmid RSF1010; requires the RSF1010 RepA/B/C proteins for replication (Scholz et al., 1989)
   5288..5316    +  promoter       lac UV5 promoter (fragment): E. coli lac promoter with an "up" mutation
   5340..6311    +  CDS            RSF1010 RepB: replication protein B of the broad-host-range plasmid RSF1010 (Scholz et al., 1989); repB
   6754..6828    +  ncRNA          Plasmid R1162: Accession: RF00043 - R1162-like plasmid antisense RNA
   6822..7661    +  CDS            RSF1010 RepA: replication protein A of the broad-host-range plasmid RSF1010 (Scholz et al., 1989); repA
   7648..8499    +  CDS            RSF1010 RepC (fragment): replication protein C of the broad-host-range plasmid RSF1010 (Scholz et al., 1989); repC
   8510..8618    -  oriT           oriT: incP origin of transfer
   8788..9600    -  CDS            aphA1: KKA1_ECOLX - Also known as nptI. Protein inferred from homology: Swiss-Prot protein existence level 3. Resistance to kanamycin and structurally-related aminoglycosides, including amikacin. From Escherichia coli.
   9732..9826    -  terminator     lambda t0 terminator: transcription terminator from phage lambda
   9837..9861    -  CDS            lacZα (fragment): LacZα fragment of β-galactosidase; lacZ fragment
   9869..3       -  misc_feature   MCS (fragment) (across the origin): pUC18/19 multiple cloning site
