[The description below was written by a language model from this plasmid's Addgene catalogue record and pLannotate feature annotations shown in this document.]
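Description:
pREC1010-Ban1 is a low-copy, broad-host-range bacterial expression plasmid of about 9.9 kb, built on the pORTMAGE-Ec1 backbone and designed for retron-mediated recombineering. It replicates from the RSF1010 oriV, supported by the plasmid-encoded RepA, RepB and RepC proteins, which allows maintenance in many bacterial species beyond E. coli. An incP oriT is also annotated, which would permit conjugative mobilisation from a suitable donor strain. Selection is by kanamycin through the aphA1 (nptI) aminoglycoside phosphotransferase gene. A truncated chloramphenicol acetyltransferase fragment and small lacZα and MCS fragments appear to be backbone remnants rather than functional parts.

The payload is a synthetic 2.7 kb "recombitron" comprising the Ban1 retron reverse transcriptase, the Ban1 retron ncRNA, the single-stranded DNA annealing protein CspRecT and the E. coli single-stranded DNA-binding protein SSB. Expression is driven by the Pm promoter, which is controlled by the co-encoded XylS regulator and is induced by m-toluate or benzoate; the rrnB T1 and lambda t0 terminators flank neighbouring units. The automated annotation recognises only the ssb coding sequence within the cassette, so the unannotated stretch between ssb and Pm presumably holds the RT, ncRNA and CspRecT.

The ncRNA carries a stuffer flanked by SapI sites, so that a user-defined editing donor can be inserted by type IIS cloning. The reverse transcriptase then converts that part of the ncRNA into single-stranded DNA in vivo, and CspRecT and SSB promote its incorporation into the genome. The plasmid thus serves as a donor-ready entry vector for genome editing in phylogenetically diverse bacteria.
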