Addgene plasmid #240682: pREC1010-Ban1
Purpose: RSF1010 origin of replication plasmid containing Ban1 recombitron with a SapI flanked stuffer in the ncRNA expressed by Pm promoter
Depositing lab: Seth Shipman. Depositing organization: J. David Gladstone Institutes. Publication: Genome editing of phylogenetically distinct bacteria using cross-species retron-mediated recombineering. Gonzalez-Delgado A, Bonillo-Lopez L, Johnson MS, Knodlseder N, Ko CC, Lekbach Y, Oh JH, Selvakumar H, Wold MC, Yu Z, Aragon V, Gralnick JA, Guell M, Hatfull GF, Keitz BK, Koskella B, Mutalik VK, van Pijkeren JP, Shipman SL. Nat Biotechnol. 2026 Apr 23. doi: 10.1038/s41587-026-03076-6. PubMed 42026131.
Backbone
  Vector backbone: pORTMAGE-Ec1
  Backbone manufacturer: George Church (Addgene #138474)
  Vector type: Bacterial Expression
Growth in bacteria
  Bacterial resistance: Kanamycin, 50 μg/mL
  Growth temperature: 37°C
  Growth strain: DH5alpha
  Copy number: Low Copy
Gene/Insert
  Gene/Insert name: Ban1 RT, Ban1 ncRNA, CspRecT and EcSSB
  Species: Synthetic
  Insert size (bp): 2721
  Mutation: WT
  Cloning method: Gibson Cloning
Terms and licenses: Academic/Nonprofit Terms; Industry Terms: Not Available to Industry
Depositor comments: Please visit https://doi.org/10.1101/2025.06.16.660010 for bioRxiv preprint.
How to cite: pREC1010-Ban1 was a gift from Seth Shipman (Addgene plasmid # 240682 ; http://n2t.net/addgene:240682 ; RRID:Addgene_240682)
